>Addgene plasmid #51743 | p413TEF-Sir2-H364Y | depositor full sequence | sequence record 79328 | p413TEF-Sir2-H364Y sequence 7264 bps
CCAATTCGCCCTATAGTGAGTCGTATTACGCGCGCTCACTGGCCGTCGTTTTACAACGTCGTGACTGGGA
AAACCCTGGCGTTACCCAACTTAATCGCCTTGCAGCACATCCCCCTTTCGCCAGCTGGCGTAATAGCGAA
GAGGCCCGCACCGATCGCCCTTCCCAACAGTTGCGCAGCCTGAATGGCGAATGGCGCG
[124 nt withheld, positions 199-322]
C
[91 nt withheld, positions 324-414]
A
[49 nt withheld, positions 416-464]
CCTTTGACGTTGGAGTCCACGTTCTTT
[37 nt withheld, positions 492-528]
ACCCTATCTCGGTCTATTCTTTTGATTTATAAGGGATTTTGCCGATTTCGGCCTATTGGTTAAAAAATGA
GCTGATTTAACAAAAATTTAACGCGAATTTTAACAAAATATTAACGTTTACAATTTCCTGATGCGGTATT
TTCTCCTTACGCATCTGTGCGGTATTTCACACCGCATAGATCCGTCGAGTTCAAGAGAAAAAAAAAGAAA
AAGCAAAAAGAAAAAAGGAAAGCGCGCCTCGTTCAGAATGACACGTATAGAATGATGCATTACCTTGTCA
TCTTCAGTATCATACTGTTCGTATACATACTTACTGACATTCATAGGTATACATATATACACATGTATAT
ATATCGTATGCTGCAGCTTTAAATAATCGGTGTCACTACATAAGAACACCTTTGGTGGAGGGAACATCGT
TGGTACCATTGGGCGAGGTGGCTTCTCTTATGGCAACCGCAAGAGCCTTGAACGCACTCTCACTACGGTG
ATGATCATTCTTGCCTCGCAGACAATCAACGTGGAGGGTAATTCTGCTAGCCTCTGCAAAGCTTTCAAGA
AAATGCGGGATCATCTCGCAAGAGAGATCTCCTACTTTCTCCCTTTGCAAACCAAGTTCGACAACTGCGT
ACGGCCTGTTCGAAAGATCTACCACCGCTCTGGAAAGTGCCTCATCCAAAGGCGCAAATCCTGATCCAAA
CCTTTTTACTCCACGCGCCAGTAGGGCCTCTTTAAAAGCTTGACCGAGAGCAATCCCGCAGTCTTCAGTG
GTGTGATGGTCGTCTATGTGTAAGTCACCAATGCACTCAACGATTAGCGACCAGCCGGAATGCTTGGCCA
GAGCATGTATCATATGGTCCAGAAACCCTATACCTGTGTGGACGTTAATCACTTGCGATTGTGTGGCCTG
TTCTGCTACTGCTTCTGCCTCTTTTTCTGGGAAGATCGAGTGCTCTATCGCTAGGGGACCACCCTTTAAA
GAGATCGCAATCTGAATCTTGGTTTCATTTGTAATACGCTTTACTAGGGCTTTCTGCTCTGTCATCTTTG
CCTTCGTTTATCTTGCCTGCTCATTTTTTAGTATATTCTTCGAAGAAATCACATTACTTTATATAATGTA
TAATTCATTATGTGATAATGCCAATCGCTAAGAAAAAAAAAGAGTCATCCGCTAGGGGAAAAAAAAAAAT
GAAAATCATTACCGAGGCATAAAAAAATATAGAGTGTACTAGAGGAGGCCAAGAGTAATAGAAAAAGAAA
ATTGCGGGAAAGGACTGTGTTATGACTTCCCTGACTAATGCCGTGTTCAAACGATACCTGGCAGTGACTC
CTAGCGCTCACCAAGCTCTTAAAACGGGAATTTATGGTGCACTCTCAGTACAATCTGCTCTGATGCCGCA
TAGTTAAGCCAGCCCCGACACCCGCCAACACGCGCTGACGCGCCCTGACGGGCTTGTCTGCTCCCGGCAT
CCGCTTACAGACAAGCTGTGACCGTCTCCGGGAGCTGCATGTGTCAGAGGTTTTCACCGTCATCACCGAA
ACGCGCGAGACGAAAGGGCCTCGTGATACGCCTATTTTTATAGGTTAATGTCATGATAATAATGGTTTCT
TAGGACGGATCGCTTGCCTGTAACTTACACGCGCCTCGTATCTTTTAATGATGGAATAATTTGGGAATTT
ACTCTGTGTTTATTTATTTTTATGTTTTGTATTTGGATTTTAGAAAGTAAATAAAGAAGGTAGAAGAGTT
ACGGAATGAAGAAAAAAAAATAAACAAAGGTTTAAAAAATTTCAACAAAAAGCGTACTTTACATATATAT
TTATTAGACAAGAAAAGCAGATTAAATAGATATACATTCGATTAACGATAAGTAAAATGTAAAATCACAG
GATTTTCGTGTGTGGTCTTCTACACAGACAAGATGAAACAATTCGGCATTAATACCTGAGAGCAGGAAGA
GCAAGATAAAAGGTAGTATTTGTTGGCGATCCCCCTAGAGTCTTTTACATCTTCGGAAAACAAAAACTAT
TTTTTCTTTAATTTCTTTTTTTACTTTCTATTTTTAATTTATATATTTATATTAAAAAATTTAAATTATA
ATTATTTTTATAGCACGTGATGAAAAGGACCCAGGTGGCACTTTTCGGGGAAATGTGCGCGGAACCCCTA
TTTGTTTATTTTTCTAAATACATTCAAATATGTATCCGCTCATGAGACAATAACCCTGATAAATGCTTCA
ATAATATTGAAAAAGGAAGAGTATGAGTATTCAACATTTCCGTGTCGCCCTTATTCCCTTTTTTGCGGCA
TTTTGCCTTCCTGTTTTTGCTCACCCAGAAACGCTGGTGAAAGTAAAAGATGCTGAAGATCAGTTGGGTG
CACGAGTGGGTTACATCGAACTGGATCTCAACAGCGGTAAGATCCTTGAGAGTTTTCGCCCCGAAGAACG
TTTTCCAATGATGAGCACTTTTAAAGTTCTGCTATGTGGCGCGGTATTATCCCGTATTGACGCCGGGCAA
GAGCAACTCGGTCGCCGCATACACTATTCTCAGAATGACTTGGTTGAGTACTCACCAGTCACAGAAAAGC
ATCTTACGGATGGCATGACAGTAAGAGAATTATGCAGTGCTGCCATAACCATGAGTGATAACACTGCGGC
CAACTTACTTCTGACAACGATCGGAGGACCGAAGGAGCTAACCGCTTTTTTGCACAACATGGGGGATCAT
GTAACTCGCCTTGATCGTTGGGAACCGGAGCTGAATGAAGCCATACCAAACGACGAGCGTGACACCACGA
TGCCTGTAGCAATGGCAACAACGTTGCGCAAACTATTAACTGGCGAACTACTTACTCTAGCTTCCCGGCA
ACAATTAATAGACTGGATGGAGGCGGATAAAGTTGCAGGACCACTTCTGCGCTCGGCCCTTCCGGCTGGC
TGGTTTATTGCTGATAAATCTGGAGCCGGTGAGCGTGGGTCTCGCGGTATCATTGCAGCACTGGGGCCAG
ATGGTAAGCCCTCCCGTATCGTAGTTATCTACACGACGGGGAGTCAGGCAACTATGGATGAACGAAATAG
ACAGATCGCTGAGATAGGTGCCTCACTGATTAAGCATTGGTAACTGTCAGACCAAGTTTACTCATATATA
CTTTAGATTGATTTAAAACTTCATTTTTAATTTAAAAGGATCTAGGTGAAGATCCTTTTTGATAATCTCA
TGACCAAAATCCCTTAACGTGAGTTTTCGTTCCACTGAGCGTCAGACCCCGTAGAAAAGATCAAAGGATC
TTCTTGAGATCCTTTTTTTCTGCGCGTAATCTGCTGCTTGCAAACAAAAAAACCACCGCTACCAGCGGTG
GTTTGTTTGCCGGATCAAGAGCTACCAACTCTTTTTCCGAAGGTAACTGGCTTCAGCAGAGCGCAGATAC
CAAATACTGTCCTTCTAGTGTAGCCGTAGTTAGGCCACCACTTCAAGAACTCTGTAGCACCGCCTACATA
CCTCGCTCTGCTAATCCTGTTACCAGTGGCTGCTGCCAGTGGCGATAAGTCGTGTCTTACCGGGTTGGAC
TCAAGACGATAGTTACCGGATAAGGCGCAGCGGTCGGGCTGAACGGGGGGTTCGTGCACACAGCCCAGCT
TGGAGCGAACGACCTACACCGAACTGAGATACCTACAGCGTGAGCTATGAGAAAGCGCCACGCTTCCCGA
AGGGAGAAAGGCGGACAGGTATCCGGTAAGCGGCAGGGTCGGAACAGGAGAGCGCACGAGGGAGCTTCCA
GGGGGAAACGCCTGGTATCTTTATAGTCCTGTCGGGTTTCGCCACCTCTGACTTGAGCGTCGATTTTTGT
GATGCTCGTCAGGGGGGCGGAGCCTATGGAAAAACGCCAGCAACGCGGCCTTTTTACGGTTCCTGGCCTT
TTGCTGGCCTTTTGCTCACATGTTCTTTCCTGCGTTATCCCCTGATTCTGTGGATAACCGTATTACCGCC
TTTGAGTGAGCTGATACCGCTCGCCGCAGCCGAACGACCGAGCGCAGCGAGTCAGTGAGCGAGGAAGCGG
AAGAGCGCCCAATACGCAAACCGCCTCTCCCCGCGCGTTGGCCGATTCATTAATGCAGCTGGCACGACAG
GTTTCCCGACTGGAAAGCGGGCAGTGAGCGCAACGCAATTAATGTGAGTTACCTCACTCATTAGGCACCC
CAGGCTTTACACTTTATGCTTCCGGCTCCTATGTTGTGTGGAATTGTGAGCGGATAACAATTTCACACAG
GAAACAGCTATGACCATGATTACGCCAAGCGCGCAATTAACCCTCACTAAAGGGAACAAAAGCTGGAGCT
CATAGCTTCAAAATGTTTCTACTCCTTTTTTACTCTTCCAGATTTTCTCGGACTCCGCGCATCGCCGTAC
CACTTCAAAACACCCAAGCACAGCATACTAAATTTCCCCTCTTTCTTCCTCTAGGGTGTCGTTAATTACC
CGTACTAAAGGTTTGGAAAAGAAAAAAGAGACCGCCTCGTTTCTTTTTCTTCGTCGAAAAAGGCAATAAA
AATTTTTATCACGTTTCTTTTTCTTGAAAATTTTTTTTTTGATTTTTTTCTCTTTCGATGACCTCCCATT
GATATTTAAGTTAATAAACGGTCTTCAATTTCTCAAGTTTCAGTTTCATTTTTCTTGTTCTATTACAACT
TTTTTTACTTCTTGCTCATTAGAAAGAAAGCATAGCAATCTAATCTAAGTTTTCTAGAACTAGTGGATCC
CCCGGGCTGCAGGAATTCATGACCATCCCACATATGAAATACGCCGTATCAAAGACTAGCGAAAATAAGG
TTTCAAATACAGTAAGCCCCACACAAGATAAAGACGCGATCAGAAAACAACCCGATGACATTATAAATAA
TGATGAACCTTCACATAAGAAGATAAAAGTAGCACAGCCGGATTCCTTGAGGGAAACCAACACAACAGAT
CCACTTGGGCACACTAAAGCTGCGCTCGGAGAAGTGGCATCGATGGAGCTCAAACCAACTAATGACATGG
ATCCCTTGGCAGTGTCAGCAGCTTCAGTAGTGTCAATGTCCAATGACGTTTTGAAACCAGAGACGCCCAA
GGGGCCAATCATAATCAGTAAAAACCCATCAAATGGTATTTTCTATGGTCCCTCCTTCACTAAACGAGAG
TCTCTCAATGCTCGAATGTTTCTGAAATACTATGGTGCACACAAATTTTTAGACACTTACCTCCCCGAGG
ATTTGAACTCGTTATACATTTACTATCTTATCAAGTTGCTAGGCTTTGAAGTTAAAGATCAAGCGCTTAT
CGGCACCATCAACAGTATTGTCCATATCAACTCGCAAGAGCGTGTTCAAGATTTGGGAAGTGCAATATCT
GTCACAAATGTTGAAGACCCATTGGCAAAAAAGCAAACAGTTCGTCTAATCAAAGATTTGCAAAGAGCAA
TTAACAAAGTTCTATGTACAAGATTAAGATTATCCAATTTTTTCACTATTGATCATTTTATTCAAAAATT
ACATACCGCTAGAAAAATTTTGGTCCTGACTGGTGCAGGTGTTTCAACTTCATTAGGGATCCCGGACTTC
AGATCTTCTGAGGGGTTCTATTCAAAGATCAAACATTTGGGGCTCGATGATCCCCAAGACGTTTTCAATT
ACAATATATTTATGCACGACCCCTCTGTTTTCTATAATATTGCCAATATGGTTTTACCTCCAGAAAAAAT
TTATTCTCCATTGCATAGTTTCATTAAGATGCTACAAATGAAAGGGAAATTATTGAGAAATTATACTCAA
AACATTGATAATTTGGAATCTTATGCGGGAATAAGCACAGATAAACTGGTGCAGTGCTATGGCTCTTTTG
CTACTGCCACCTGCGTTACCTGCCATTGGAACCTACCCGGTGAGAGGATATTTAATAAAATTAGAAACCT
CGAACTTCCACTATGCCCGTACTGTTACAAAAAAAGAAGAGAATATTTCCCAGAGGGATATAATAATAAA
GTAGGTGTTGCTGCATCACAGGGTTCAATGTCGGAAAGGCCTCCATATATCCTTAACTCATATGGCGTTC
TCAAACCAGATATCACATTCTTTGGCGAAGCACTGCCAAATAAATTTCATAAGAGCATTCGCGAAGATAT
CTTAGAATGTGATTTGTTGATTTGCATTGGGACAAGTTTAAAAGTAGCGCCAGTGTCTGAAATCGTAAAC
ATGGTTCCTTCCCACGTTCCCCAAGTCCTGATTAATCGTGATCCCGTCAAGCACGCAGAATTTGATTTAT
CTCTTTTGGGGTACTGTGATGACATTGCAGCTATGGTAGCCCAAAAATGTGGCTGGACGATTCCGCATAA
GAAATGGAACGATTTGAAGAACAAGAACTTTAAATGCCAAGAGAAGGATAAGGGCGTGTATGTCGTTACA
TCAGATGAACATCCCAAAACCCTCTAAGTCGACCTCGAGTCATGTAATTAGTTATGTCACGCTTACATTC
ACGCCCTCCCCCCACATCCGCTCTAACCGAAAAGGAAGGAGTTAGACAACCTGAAGTCTAGGTCCCTATT
TATTTTTTTATAGTTATGTTAGTATTAAGAACGTTATTTATATTTCAAATTTTTCTTTTTTTTCTGTACA
GACGCGTGTACGCATGTAACATTATACTGAAAACCTTGCTTGAGAAGGTTTTGGGACGCTCGAAGGCTTT
AATTTGCGGCCGGTAC
Features (pLannotate 1.2.2; 22 found; start..end, strand, type, name):
     10..28      -  promoter       T7 promoter: promoter for bacteriophage T7 RNA polymerase
     36..191     +  CDS            lacZα (fragment): LacZα fragment of β-galactosidase; lacZ fragment
    199..654     +  rep_origin     f1 ori (sequence partly withheld): f1 bacteriophage origin of replication; arrow indicates direction of (+) strand synthesis
    655..706     -  misc_feature   bom (fragment): basis of mobility region from pBR322
    914..1573    -  CDS            HIS3: imidazoleglycerol-phosphate dehydratase, required for histidine biosynthesis; S. cerevisiae HIS3; yeast auxotrophic marker
   1574..1760    -  promoter       HIS3 promoter: S. cerevisiae HIS3
   1810..1890    +  CDS            MRM1 (fragment): MRM1_YEAST - Also known as PET56 From Saccharomyces cerevisiae (strain ATCC 204508 / S288c) (Baker's yeast).
   1891..1940    -  misc_feature   bom (fragment): basis of mobility region from pBR322
   2042..2077    -  CDS            rop (fragment): Rop protein, which maintains plasmids at low copy number; rop
   2146..2649    -  misc_feature   CEN/ARS: S. cerevisiae CEN6 centromere fused to an autonomously replicating sequence
   2686..2790    +  promoter       AmpR promoter: bla
   2791..3651    +  CDS            AmpR: β-lactamase; bla; confers resistance to ampicillin, carbenicillin, and related antibiotics
   3822..4410    +  rep_origin     ori: high-copy-number ColE1/pMB1/pBR322/pUC origin of replication
   4593..4685    +  CDS            lacI (fragment): lac repressor; lacI; The lac repressor binds to the lac operator to inhibit transcription in E. coli. This inhibition can be relieved by adding lactose or isopropyl-β-D-thiogalactopyranoside (IPTG).
   4698..4719    +  protein_bind   CAP binding site: CAP binding activates transcription in the presence of cAMP. E. coli catabolite activator protein
   4734..4764    +  promoter       lac promoter: promoter for the E. coli lac operon
   4772..4788    +  protein_bind   lac operator: The lac repressor binds to the lac operator to inhibit transcription in E. coli. This inhibition can be relieved by adding lactose or isopropyl-β-D-thiogalactopyranoside (IPTG). lac repressor encoded by lacI
   4833..4851    +  promoter       T3 promoter: promoter for bacteriophage T3 RNA polymerase
   4869..5267    +  promoter       TEF1 promoter: S. cerevisiae TEF1; promoter for EF-1α
   5271..5306    +  misc_feature   MCS (fragment): pBluescript multiple cloning site
   5307..6992    +  CDS            SIR2: SIR2_YEAST - Also known as MAR1. Experimental evidence at protein level: Swiss-Prot protein existence level 1. NAD-dependent deacetylase, which participates in a wide range of cellular events including chromosome silencing, chromosome segregation, DNA recombination and the determination of life span. Involved in transcriptional repression of the silent mating-type loci HML and HMR and telomeric silencing via its association with SIR3 and SIR4. Plays a central role in ribosomal DNA (rDNA) silencing via its association with the RENT complex, preventing hyperrecombination, and repressing transcri
   7008..7255    +  terminator     CYC1 terminator: S. cerevisiae CYC1; transcription terminator for CYC1
