[The description below was written by a language model from this plasmid's Addgene catalogue record and pLannotate feature annotations shown in this document.]
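Description:
p413TEF-Sir2-H364Y is a 7,264 bp yeast–E. coli shuttle plasmid built on the p413TEF backbone for constitutive expression of a mutant Sir2 protein in Saccharomyces cerevisiae. In bacteria it replicates from a high-copy ColE1/pUC-type origin and is selected with ampicillin through the bla (AmpR) gene. In yeast it is maintained by a CEN6/ARS element, which gives stable, centromere-based inheritance at low copy number, and it is selected by complementation of histidine auxotrophy with the HIS3 marker under its own promoter. The backbone retains pBluescript-derived features, including an f1 origin for single-stranded DNA production, flanking T3 and T7 promoters, and remnants of the lac promoter/operator and lacZα region. These remnants play no part in yeast expression.

The expression cassette consists of the S. cerevisiae TEF1 promoter, a strong constitutive promoter from the translation elongation factor EF-1α gene. It is followed by a short stretch of multiple cloning site, the SIR2 open reading frame (also known as MAR1, YDL042C) inserted between EcoRI and SalI sites, and the CYC1 transcription terminator. No epitope tags or reporters are annotated. Sir2 is the NAD-dependent deacetylase involved in silencing at the mating-type loci, telomeres and rDNA, where it suppresses hyper-recombination. The insert carries an H364Y substitution. The record does not state its functional effect, although this change is generally known as a catalytically inactivating mutation, which would make the plasmid a suitable control alongside wild-type Sir2 overexpression. The associated study examined Sir2-dependent hyper-recombination of yeast plasmids when glycolysis is perturbed.
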