Addgene plasmid #51743: p413TEF-Sir2-H364Y
Purpose: overexpression of Sir2 in S. cerevisiae (H364Y mutant), HIS3 marker
Depositing lab: Markus Ralser. Depositing organization: University of Cambridge. Publication: Interfering with glycolysis causes Sir2-dependent hyper-recombination of Saccharomyces cerevisiae plasmids. Ralser M, Zeidler U, Lehrach H. PLoS One. 2009;4(4):e5376. doi: 10.1371/journal.pone.0005376. Epub 2009 Apr 24. PubMed 19390637.
Backbone
  Vector backbone: p413TEF
  Vector type: Yeast Expression
  Selectable markers: HIS3
Growth in bacteria
  Bacterial resistance: Ampicillin, 100 μg/mL
  Growth temperature: 37°C
  Growth strain: DH5alpha
  Copy number: High Copy
Gene/Insert
  Gene/Insert name: Sir2
  Species: S. cerevisiae (budding yeast)
  Mutation: H364Y
  Entrez Gene: SIR2 (a.k.a. YDL042C, MAR1)
  Promoter: TEF1
  Cloning method: Restriction Enzyme; 5′ cloning site EcoRI (not destroyed); 3′ cloning site SalI (not destroyed)
  Sequencing primers: 5′ TEF1
Terms and licenses: Academic/Nonprofit Terms; Industry Terms: Not Available to Industry
How to cite: p413TEF-Sir2-H364Y was a gift from Markus Ralser (Addgene plasmid # 51743 ; http://n2t.net/addgene:51743 ; RRID:Addgene_51743)
