>Addgene plasmid #51743 | p413TEF-Sir2-H364Y | addgene partial sequence | sequence record 80448 | pYESTrp_rev 5'-GCGTGAATGTAAGCGTGAC-3'
GACTCGAGGTCGACTTAGAGGGTTTTGGGATGTTCATCTGATGTAACGACATACACGCCCTTATCCTTCT
CTTGGCATTTAAAGTTCTTGTTCTTCAAATCGTTCCATTTCTTATGCGGAATCGTCCAGCCACATTTTTG
GGCTACCATAGCTGCAATGTCATCACAGTACCCCAAAAGAGATAAATCAAATTCTGCGTGCTTGACGGGA
TCACGATTAATCAGGACTTGGGGAACGTGGGAAGGAACCATGTTTACGATTTCAGACACTGGCGCTACTT
TTAAACTTGTCCCAATGCAAATCAACAAATCACATTCTAAGATATCTTCGCGAATGCTCTTATGAAATTT
ATTTGGCAGTGCTTCGCCAAAGAATGTGATATCTGGTTTGAGAACGCCATATGAGTTAAGGATATATGGA
GGCCTTTCCGACATTGAACCCTGTGATGCAGCAACACCTACTTTATTATTATATCCCTCTGGGAAATATT
CTCTTCTTTTTTTGTAACAGTACGGGCATAGTGGAAGTTCGAGGTTTCTAATTTTATTAAATATCCTCTC
ACCGGGTAGGTTCCAATGGCAGGTAACGCAGGTGGCAGTAGCAAAAGAGCCATAGCACTGCACCAGTTTA
TCTGTGCTTATTCCCGCATAAGATTCCAAATTATCAATGTTTTGAGTATAATTTCTCAATAATTTCCCTT
TCATTTGTAGCATCTTAATGAAACTATGCAATGGAGAATAAATTTTTTCTGGAGGTAAAACCATATTGGC
AATATTATAGAAAACAGAGGGGTCGTGCATAAATATATTGTAATTGAAAACGTCTTGGGGATCATCGAGC
CCCAAATGTTTGATCTTTGAATAGAACCCCTCAGAAGATCTGAAGTCCGGGATCCCTAATGAAGTTGAAA
CACCTGCACCAGTCAGGACCAAAATTTTTCTAGCGGTATGTAATTTTTGAATAAAATGATCAATAGTGAA
AAAATTGGATAATCTTAATCTTGTACATAGAACTTTGTTAATTG
